Addgene plasmid #157944: hyeA3A-BE4max
Purpose: Mammalian expression of hyeA3A-BE4max
Depositing lab: Dali Li. Depositing organization: East China Normal University. Publication: Increasing the efficiency and targeting range of cytidine base editors through fusion of a single-stranded DNA-binding protein domain. Zhang X, Chen L, Zhu B, Wang L, Chen C, Hong M, Huang Y, Li H, Han H, Cai B, Yu W, Yin S, Yang L, Yang Z, Liu M, Zhang Y, Mao Z, Wu Y, Liu M, Li D. Nat Cell Biol. 2020 Jun;22(6):740-750. doi: 10.1038/s41556-020-0518-8. Epub 2020 May 11. PubMed 32393889.
Backbone
  Vector backbone: pCMV
  Vector type: Mammalian Expression, CRISPR
Growth in bacteria
  Bacterial resistance: Ampicillin, 100 μg/mL
  Growth temperature: 37°C
  Growth strain: DH5alpha
  Copy number: High Copy
Gene/Insert
  Gene/Insert name: hyeA3A-BE4max
  Species: Synthetic
  Mutation: N57G
  Cloning method: Gibson Cloning
  Sequencing primers: 5′ CMV-Forward; 3′ BGH-Reverse
Terms and licenses: Academic/Nonprofit Terms; Industry Terms: Not Available to Industry
How to cite: hyeA3A-BE4max was a gift from Dali Li (Addgene plasmid # 157944 ; http://n2t.net/addgene:157944 ; RRID:Addgene_157944)
