[The description below was written by a language model from this plasmid's Addgene catalogue record and pLannotate feature annotations shown in this document.]
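Description:
hyeA3A-BE4max is a mammalian expression plasmid on a pCMV backbone that encodes a synthetic "hyper" cytidine base editor for CRISPR-directed C-to-T conversion. It is propagated in E. coli as a high-copy plasmid through a ColE1/pUC-type origin and is selected with ampicillin via the β-lactamase gene. Remnants of lac regulatory elements, a bom fragment and a short SV40 promoter fragment are backbone leftovers with no evident role in the payload. No mammalian selection marker is annotated.

The main cassette is driven by the CMV immediate-early enhancer and promoter and terminated by the bGH polyadenylation signal. Its open reading frame begins with human APOBEC3A, a single-strand-specific cytidine deaminase; the record lists an N57G mutation, which by its naming corresponds to the engineered "eA3A" deaminase. This is followed by a fragment of human RAD51, which serves as the single-stranded DNA-binding domain that the associated publication describes as raising editing efficiency and widening the targeting range. Next comes Streptococcus pyogenes Cas9 annotated with the D10A change, then the uracil glycosylase inhibitor UGI from phage PBS2, which blocks excision of the uracil intermediate. The table annotates one UGI copy, although the gap preceding it may hold unannotated sequence. An EGFP coding sequence lies downstream within the same transcription unit, presumably to mark transfected cells; how it is linked to the editor is not annotated.

Upstream of the CMV cassette, the feature table also shows a human U6 promoter followed by an S. pyogenes guide RNA scaffold, which is not mentioned in the catalogue entry. The record does not state whether a spacer is present, so this appears to be a guide expression or cloning position.
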