Features (pLannotate 1.2.2; 21 found; start..end, strand, type, name):
    101..145     -  misc_feature   bom (fragment): basis of mobility region from pBR322
    320..560     +  promoter       U6 promoter: RNA polymerase III promoter for human U6 snRNA
    587..662     +  misc_RNA       gRNA scaffold: guide RNA scaffold for the Streptococcus pyogenes CRISPR/Cas9 system
    682..1061    +  enhancer       CMV enhancer: human cytomegalovirus immediate early enhancer
   1062..1265    +  promoter       CMV promoter: human cytomegalovirus (CMV) immediate early promoter
   1368..1961    +  CDS            APOBEC3A: ABC3A_HUMAN - Experimental evidence at protein level: Swiss-Prot protein existence level 1. DNA deaminase (cytidine deaminase) with restriction activity against viruses, foreign DNA and mobility of retrotransposons. Exhibits antiviral activity against adeno-associated virus (AAV) and human T- cell leukemia virus type 1 (HTLV-1) and may inhibit the mobility of LTR and non-LTR retrotransposons. Selectively targets single-stranded DNA and can deaminate both methylcytosine and cytosine in foreign DNA. Can induce somatic hypermutation in the nuclear and mitochondrial DNA. May also play a role in th
   2058..2417    +  CDS            RAD51 (fragment): RAD51_HUMAN - Also known as RAD51A, RECA. Experimental evidence at protein level: Swiss-Prot protein existence level 1. Plays an important role in homologous strand exchange, a key step in DNA repair through homologous recombination (HR) (PubMed:28575658). Binds to single and double-stranded DNA and exhibits DNA-dependent ATPase activity. Catalyzes the recognition of homology and strand exchange between homologous DNA partners to form a joint molecule between a processed DNA break and the repair template. Binds to single-stranded DNA in an ATP-dependent manner to form nucleoprotein filaments w
   2496..4097    +  CDS            dCas9(N): N-terminal portion of catalytically inactive Streptococcus pyogenes dCas9 carrying the D10A mutation (Zetsche et al., 2015)
   4098..6592    +  CDS            Cas9(C) (fragment): C-terminal portion of Streptococcus pyogenes Cas9 (Zetsche et al., 2015)
   6906..7154    +  CDS            UGI: UNGI_BPPB2 - Experimental evidence at protein level: Swiss-Prot protein existence level 1. This protein binds specifically and reversibly to the host uracil-DNA glycosylase, preventing removal of uracil residues from PBS2 DNA by the host uracil-excision repair system. From Bacillus phage PBS2 (Bacteriophage PBS2).
   7284..8000    +  CDS            EGFP: EGFP is a basic (constitutively fluorescent) green fluorescent protein published in 1996, derived from Aequorea victoria. It is reported to be a rapidly-maturing weak dimer with moderate acid sensitivity.
   8062..8173    +  polyA_signal   bGH poly(A) signal: bovine growth hormone polyadenylation signal
   8290..8311    +  promoter       SV40 promoter (fragment): SV40 enhancer and early promoter
   8316..8332    +  misc_feature   MCS (fragment): pBluescript multiple cloning site
   8381..8397    -  protein_bind   lac operator: The lac repressor binds to the lac operator to inhibit transcription in E. coli. This inhibition can be relieved by adding lactose or isopropyl-β-D-thiogalactopyranoside (IPTG). lac repressor encoded by lacI
   8405..8435    -  promoter       lac promoter: promoter for the E. coli lac operon
   8450..8471    -  protein_bind   CAP binding site: CAP binding activates transcription in the presence of cAMP. E. coli catabolite activator protein
   8484..8576    -  CDS            lacI (fragment): lac repressor; lacI; The lac repressor binds to the lac operator to inhibit transcription in E. coli. This inhibition can be relieved by adding lactose or isopropyl-β-D-thiogalactopyranoside (IPTG).
   8759..9347    -  rep_origin     ori: high-copy-number ColE1/pMB1/pBR322/pUC origin of replication
   9518..10378   -  CDS            AmpR: β-lactamase; bla; confers resistance to ampicillin, carbenicillin, and related antibiotics
  10379..30      -  promoter       AmpR promoter (across the origin): bla
>Addgene plasmid #157944 | hyeA3A-BE4max | addgene full sequence | sequence record 322361 | Addgene NGS Result
TTAGAAAAATAAACAAATAGGGGTTCCGCGCACATTTCCCCGAAAAGTGCCACCTGACGTCGACGGATCG
GGAGATCGATCTCCCGATCCCCTAGGGTCGACTCTCAGTACAATCTGCTCTGATGCCGCATAGTTAAGCC
AGTATCTGCTCCCTGCTTGTGTGTTGGAGGTCGCTGAGTAGTGCGCGAGCAAAATTTAAGCTACAACAAG
GCAAGGCTTGACCGACAATTGCATGAAGAATCTGCTTAGGGTTAGGCGTTTTGCGCTGCTTCGCGATGTA
CGGGCCAGATATACGCGTGGATCCCTGCAGTTAATTAAAGAGGGCCTATTTCCCATGATTCCTTCATATT
TGCATATACGATACAAGGCTGTTAGAGAGATAATTAGAATTAATTTGACTGTAAACACAAAGATATTAGT
ACAAAATACGTGACGTAGAAAGTAATAATTTCTTGGGTAGTTTGCAGTTTTAAAATTATGTTTTAAAATG
GACTATCATATGCTTACCGTAACTTGAAAGTATTTCGATTTCTTGGCTTTATATATCTTGTGGAAAGGAC
GAAACACCGGGTCTTCGAGAAGACCTGTTTTAGAGCTAGAAATAGCAAGTTAAAATAAGGCTAGTCCGTT
ATCAACTTGAAAAAGTGGCACCGAGTCGGTGCTTTTTTTATGCATGGTACCGACATTGATTATTGACTAG
TTATTAATAGTAATCAATTACGGGGTCATTAGTTCATAGCCCATATATGGAGTTCCGCGTTACATAACTT
ACGGTAAATGGCCCGCCTGGCTGACCGCCCAACGACCCCCGCCCATTGACGTCAATAATGACGTATGTTC
CCATAGTAACGCCAATAGGGACTTTCCATTGACGTCAATGGGTGGAGTATTTACGGTAAACTGCCCACTT
GGCAGTACATCAAGTGTATCATATGCCAAGTACGCCCCCTATTGACGTCAATGACGGTAAATGGCCCGCC
TGGCATTATGCCCAGTACATGACCTTATGGGACTTTCCTACTTGGCAGTACATCTACGTATTAGTCATCG
CTATTACCATGGTGATGCGGTTTTGGCAGTACATCAATGGGCGTGGATAGCGGTTTGACTCACGGGGATT
TCCAAGTCTCCACCCCATTGACGTCAATGGGAGTTTGTTTTGGCACCAAAATCAACGGGACTTTCCAAAA
TGTCGTAACAACTCCGCCCCATTGACGCAAATGGGCGGTAGGCGTGTACGGTGGGAGGTCTATATAAGCA
GAGCTGGTTTAGTGAACCGTCAGATCCGCTAGAGATCCGCGGCCGCCACCATGAAGAGGACCGCCGATGG
CTCTGAGTTCGAGAGCCCCAAGAAGAAGCGGAAGGTGGAGGCATCTCCAGCAAGCGGACCAAGGCACCTG
ATGGACCCCCACATCTTCACCTCTAACTTTAACAATGGCATCGGCAGGCACAAGACATACCTGTGCTATG
AGGTGGAGCGCCTGGACAACGGCACCAGCGTGAAGATGGATCAGCACAGAGGCTTCCTGCACGGCCAGGC
CAAGAATCTGCTGTGCGGCTTCTACGGCCGGCACGCAGAGCTGAGATTTCTGGACCTGGTGCCTAGCCTG
CAGCTGGATCCAGCCCAGATCTATAGGGTGACCTGGTTCATCAGCTGGTCCCCATGCTTTTCCTGGGGAT
GTGCAGGAGAGGTGCGCGCCTTCCTGCAGGAGAATACACACGTGCGGCTGAGAATCTTTGCCGCCCGGAT
CTACGACTATGATCCTCTGTACAAGGAGGCCCTGCAGATGCTGAGAGACGCAGGAGCCCAGGTGTCCATC
ATGACCTATGATGAGTTCAAGCACTGCTGGGACACATTTGTGGATCACCAGGGCTGTCCCTTTCAGCCTT
GGGACGGACTGGATGAGCACTCCCAGGCCCTGTCTGGCAGGCTGAGGGCCATCCTGCAGAACCAGGGCAA
TAGCGGAGGATCTAGCGGAGGATCAAGCGGAAGCGAGACTCCTGGAACCAGCGAAAGCGCAACCCCAGAA
AGCAGCGGAGGAAGTAGCGGAGGAAGCATGGCAATGCAGATGCAGCTTGAAGCAAATGCAGATACTTCAG
TGGAAGAAGAAAGCTTTGGCCCACAACCCATTTCACGGTTAGAGCAGTGTGGCATAAATGCCAACGATGT
GAAGAAATTGGAAGAAGCTGGATTCCATACTGTGGAGGCTGTTGCCTATGCGCCAAAGAAGGAGCTAATA
AATATTAAGGGAATTAGTGAAGCCAAAGCTGATAAAATTCTGGCTGAGGCAGCTAAATTAGTTCCAATGG
GTTTCACCACTGCAACTGAATTCCACCAAAGGCGGTCAGAGATCATACAGATTACTACTGGCTCCAAAGA
GCTTGACAAACTACTTCAATCTGGCGGATCTAGCGGTGGATCTAGCGGCTCTGAGACCCCTGGAACATCC
GAATCCGCCACTCCAGAGAGCAGCGGAGGCTCTTCTGGAGGATCAGACAAGAAGTACAGCATCGGCCTGG
CCATCGGCACCAACTCTGTGGGCTGGGCCGTGATCACCGACGAGTACAAGGTGCCCAGCAAGAAATTCAA
GGTGCTGGGCAACACCGACCGGCACAGCATCAAGAAGAACCTGATCGGAGCCCTGCTGTTCGACAGCGGC
GAAACAGCCGAGGCCACCCGGCTGAAGAGAACCGCCAGAAGAAGATACACCAGACGGAAGAACCGGATCT
GCTATCTGCAAGAGATCTTCAGCAACGAGATGGCCAAGGTGGACGACAGCTTCTTCCACAGACTGGAAGA
GTCCTTCCTGGTGGAAGAGGATAAGAAGCACGAGCGGCACCCCATCTTCGGCAACATCGTGGACGAGGTG
GCCTACCACGAGAAGTACCCCACCATCTACCACCTGAGAAAGAAACTGGTGGACAGCACCGACAAGGCCG
ACCTGCGGCTGATCTATCTGGCCCTGGCCCACATGATCAAGTTCCGGGGCCACTTCCTGATCGAGGGCGA
CCTGAACCCCGACAACAGCGACGTGGACAAGCTGTTCATCCAGCTGGTGCAGACCTACAACCAGCTGTTC
GAGGAAAACCCCATCAACGCCAGCGGCGTGGACGCCAAGGCCATCCTGTCTGCCAGACTGAGCAAGAGCA
GACGGCTGGAAAATCTGATCGCCCAGCTGCCCGGCGAGAAGAAGAATGGCCTGTTCGGAAACCTGATTGC
CCTGAGCCTGGGCCTGACCCCCAACTTCAAGAGCAACTTCGACCTGGCCGAGGATGCCAAACTGCAGCTG
AGCAAGGACACCTACGACGACGACCTGGACAACCTGCTGGCCCAGATCGGCGACCAGTACGCCGACCTGT
TTCTGGCCGCCAAGAACCTGTCCGACGCCATCCTGCTGAGCGACATCCTGAGAGTGAACACCGAGATCAC
CAAGGCCCCCCTGAGCGCCTCTATGATCAAGAGATACGACGAGCACCACCAGGACCTGACCCTGCTGAAA
GCTCTCGTGCGGCAGCAGCTGCCTGAGAAGTACAAAGAGATTTTCTTCGACCAGAGCAAGAACGGCTACG
CCGGCTACATTGACGGCGGAGCCAGCCAGGAAGAGTTCTACAAGTTCATCAAGCCCATCCTGGAAAAGAT
GGACGGCACCGAGGAACTGCTCGTGAAGCTGAACAGAGAGGACCTGCTGCGGAAGCAGCGGACCTTCGAC
AACGGCAGCATCCCCCACCAGATCCACCTGGGAGAGCTGCACGCCATTCTGCGGCGGCAGGAAGATTTTT
ACCCATTCCTGAAGGACAACCGGGAAAAGATCGAGAAGATCCTGACCTTCCGCATCCCCTACTACGTGGG
CCCTCTGGCCAGGGGAAACAGCAGATTCGCCTGGATGACCAGAAAGAGCGAGGAAACCATCACCCCCTGG
AACTTCGAGGAAGTGGTGGACAAGGGCGCTTCCGCCCAGAGCTTCATCGAGCGGATGACCAACTTCGATA
AGAACCTGCCCAACGAGAAGGTGCTGCCCAAGCACAGCCTGCTGTACGAGTACTTCACCGTGTATAACGA
GCTGACCAAAGTGAAATACGTGACCGAGGGAATGAGAAAGCCCGCCTTCCTGAGCGGCGAGCAGAAAAAG
GCCATCGTGGACCTGCTGTTCAAGACCAACCGGAAAGTGACCGTGAAGCAGCTGAAAGAGGACTACTTCA
AGAAAATCGAGTGCTTCGACTCCGTGGAAATCTCCGGCGTGGAAGATCGGTTCAACGCCTCCCTGGGCAC
ATACCACGATCTGCTGAAAATTATCAAGGACAAGGACTTCCTGGACAATGAGGAAAACGAGGACATTCTG
GAAGATATCGTGCTGACCCTGACACTGTTTGAGGACAGAGAGATGATCGAGGAACGGCTGAAAACCTATG
CCCACCTGTTCGACGACAAAGTGATGAAGCAGCTGAAGCGGCGGAGATACACCGGCTGGGGCAGGCTGAG
CCGGAAGCTGATCAACGGCATCCGGGACAAGCAGTCCGGCAAGACAATCCTGGATTTCCTGAAGTCCGAC
GGCTTCGCCAACAGAAACTTCATGCAGCTGATCCACGACGACAGCCTGACCTTTAAAGAGGACATCCAGA
AAGCCCAGGTGTCCGGCCAGGGCGATAGCCTGCACGAGCACATTGCCAATCTGGCCGGCAGCCCCGCCAT
TAAGAAGGGCATCCTGCAGACAGTGAAGGTGGTGGACGAGCTCGTGAAAGTGATGGGCCGGCACAAGCCC
GAGAACATCGTGATCGAAATGGCCAGAGAGAACCAGACCACCCAGAAGGGACAGAAGAACAGCCGCGAGA
GAATGAAGCGGATCGAAGAGGGCATCAAAGAGCTGGGCAGCCAGATCCTGAAAGAACACCCCGTGGAAAA
CACCCAGCTGCAGAACGAGAAGCTGTACCTGTACTACCTGCAGAATGGGCGGGATATGTACGTGGACCAG
GAACTGGACATCAACCGGCTGTCCGACTACGATGTGGACCATATCGTGCCTCAGAGCTTTCTGAAGGACG
ACTCCATCGACAACAAGGTGCTGACCAGAAGCGACAAGAACCGGGGCAAGAGCGACAACGTGCCCTCCGA
AGAGGTCGTGAAGAAGATGAAGAACTACTGGCGGCAGCTGCTGAACGCCAAGCTGATTACCCAGAGAAAG
TTCGACAATCTGACCAAGGCCGAGAGAGGCGGCCTGAGCGAACTGGATAAGGCCGGCTTCATCAAGAGAC
AGCTGGTGGAAACCCGGCAGATCACAAAGCACGTGGCACAGATCCTGGACTCCCGGATGAACACTAAGTA
CGACGAGAATGACAAGCTGATCCGGGAAGTGAAAGTGATCACCCTGAAGTCCAAGCTGGTGTCCGATTTC
CGGAAGGATTTCCAGTTTTACAAAGTGCGCGAGATCAACAACTACCACCACGCCCACGACGCCTACCTGA
ACGCCGTCGTGGGAACCGCCCTGATCAAAAAGTACCCTAAGCTGGAAAGCGAGTTCGTGTACGGCGACTA
CAAGGTGTACGACGTGCGGAAGATGATCGCCAAGAGCGAGCAGGAAATCGGCAAGGCTACCGCCAAGTAC
TTCTTCTACAGCAACATCATGAACTTTTTCAAGACCGAGATTACCCTGGCCAACGGCGAGATCCGGAAGC
GGCCTCTGATCGAGACAAACGGCGAAACCGGGGAGATCGTGTGGGATAAGGGCCGGGATTTTGCCACCGT
GCGGAAAGTGCTGAGCATGCCCCAAGTGAATATCGTGAAAAAGACCGAGGTGCAGACAGGCGGCTTCAGC
AAAGAGTCTATCCTGCCCAAGAGGAACAGCGATAAGCTGATCGCCAGAAAGAAGGACTGGGACCCTAAGA
AGTACGGCGGCTTCGACAGCCCCACCGTGGCCTATTCTGTGCTGGTGGTGGCCAAAGTGGAAAAGGGCAA
GTCCAAGAAACTGAAGAGTGTGAAAGAGCTGCTGGGGATCACCATCATGGAAAGAAGCAGCTTCGAGAAG
AATCCCATCGACTTTCTGGAAGCCAAGGGCTACAAAGAAGTGAAAAAGGACCTGATCATCAAGCTGCCTA
AGTACTCCCTGTTCGAGCTGGAAAACGGCCGGAAGAGAATGCTGGCCTCTGCCGGCGAACTGCAGAAGGG
AAACGAACTGGCCCTGCCCTCCAAATATGTGAACTTCCTGTACCTGGCCAGCCACTATGAGAAGCTGAAG
GGCTCCCCCGAGGATAATGAGCAGAAACAGCTGTTTGTGGAACAGCACAAGCACTACCTGGACGAGATCA
TCGAGCAGATCAGCGAGTTCTCCAAGAGAGTGATCCTGGCCGACGCTAATCTGGACAAAGTGCTGTCCGC
CTACAACAAGCACCGGGATAAGCCCATCAGAGAGCAGGCCGAGAATATCATCCACCTGTTTACCCTGACC
AATCTGGGAGCCCCTGCCGCCTTCAAGTACTTTGACACCACCATCGACCGGAAGAGGTACACCAGCACCA
AAGAGGTGCTGGACGCCACCCTGATCCACCAGAGCATCACCGGCCTGTACGAGACACGGATCGACCTGTC
TCAGCTGGGAGGTGACAGCGGCGGGAGCGGCGGGAGCGGGGGGAGCACTAATCTGAGCGACATCATTGAG
AAGGAGACTGGGAAACAGCTGGTCATTCAGGAGTCCATCCTGATGCTGCCTGAGGAGGTGGAGGAAGTGA
TCGGCAACAAGCCAGAGTCTGACATCCTGGTGCACACCGCCTACGACGAGTCCACAGATGAGAATGTGAT
GCTGCTGACCTCTGACGCCCCCGAGTATAAGCCTTGGGCCCTGGTCATCCAGGATTCTAACGGCGAGAAT
AAGATCAAGATGCTGAGCGGAGGATCCGGAGGATCTGGAGGCAGCACCAACCTGTCTGACATCATCGAGA
AGGAGACAGGCAAGCAGCTGGTCATCCAGGAGAGCATCCTGATGCTGCCCGAAGAAGTCGAAGAAGTGAT
CGGAAACAAGCCTGAGAGCGATATCCTGGTCCATACCGCCTACGACGAGAGTACCGACGAAAATGTGATG
CTGCTGACATCCGACGCCCCAGAGTATAAGCCCTGGGCTCTGGTCATCCAGGATTCCAACGGAGAGAACA
AAATCAAAATGCTGTCTGGCGGCTCAAAAAGAACCGCCGACGGCAGCGAATTCGAGCCCAAGAAGAAGAG
GAAAGTCGGAAGCGGAGCTACTAACTTCAGCCTGCTGAAGCAGGCTGGAGACGTGGAGGAGAACCCTGGA
CCTATGGTGAGCAAGGGCGAGGAGCTGTTCACCGGGGTGGTGCCCATCCTGGTCGAGCTGGACGGCGACG
TAAACGGCCACAAGTTCAGCGTGTCCGGCGAGGGCGAGGGCGATGCCACCTACGGCAAGCTGACCCTGAA
GTTCATCTGCACCACCGGCAAGCTGCCCGTGCCCTGGCCCACCCTCGTGACCACCCTGACCTATGGAGTG
CAGTGCTTCAGCCGCTACCCCGACCACATGAAGCAGCACGACTTCTTCAAGTCCGCCATGCCCGAAGGCT
ACGTCCAGGAGCGCACCATCTTCTTCAAGGACGACGGCAACTACAAGACCCGCGCCGAGGTGAAGTTCGA
GGGCGACACCCTGGTGAACCGCATCGAGCTGAAGGGCATCGACTTCAAGGAGGACGGCAACATCCTGGGG
CACAAGCTGGAGTACAACTACAACAGCCACAACGTCTATATCATGGCCGACAAGCAGAAGAACGGCATCA
AGGTGAACTTCAAGATCCGCCACAACATCGAGGACGGCAGCGTGCAGCTCGCCGACCACTACCAGCAGAA
CACCCCCATCGGCGACGGCCCCGTGCTGCTGCCCGACAACCACTACCTGAGCACCCAGTCCGCCCTGAGC
AAAGACCCCAACGAGAAGCGCGATCACATGGTCCTGCTGGAGTTCGTGACCGCCGCCGGGATCACTCTCG
GCATGGACGAGCTGTACAAGTCTGGTGGTTCTCCCAAGAAGAAAAGGAAAGTCTAAGTTTAAACCCGCTG
ATCAGCCTCGACTGTGCCTTCTAGTTGCCAGCCATCTGTTGTTTGCCCCTCCCCCGTGCCTTCCTTGACC
CTGGAAGGTGCCACTCCCACTGTCCTTTCCTAATAAAATGAGGAAATTGCATCGCATTGTCTGAGTAGGT
GTCATTCTATTCTGGGGGGTGGGGTGGGGCAGGACAGCAAGGGGGAGGATTGGGAAGAGAATAGCAGGCA
TGCTGGGGATGCGGTGGGCTCTATGGCTTCTGAGGCGGAAAGAACCAGCTGGGGCTCGATACCGTCGACC
TCTAGCTAGAGCTTGGCGTAATCATGGTCATAGATGTTTCCTGTGTGAAATTGTTATCCGCTCACAATTC
CACACAACATACGAGCCGGAAGCATAAAGTGTAAAGCCTAGGGTGCCTAATGAGTGAGCTAACTCACATT
AATTGCGTTGCGCTCACTGCCCGCTTTCCAGTCGGGAAACCTGTCGTGCCAGCTGCATTAATGAATCGGC
CAACGCGCGGGGAGAGGCGGTTTGCGTATTGGGCGCTCTTCCGCTTCCTCGCTCACTGACTCGCTGCGCT
CGGTCGTTCGGCTGCGGCGAGCGGTATCAGCTCACTCAAAGGCGGTAATACGGTTATCCACAGAATCAGG
GGATAACGCAGGAAAGAACATGTGAGCAAAAGGCCAGCAAAAGGCCAGGAACCGTAAAAAGGCCGCGTTG
CTGGCGTTTTTCCATAGGCTCCGCCCCCCTGACGAGCATCACAAAAATCGACGCTCAAGTCAGAGGTGGC
GAAACCCGACAGGACTATAAAGATACCAGGCGTTTCCCCCTGGAAGCTCCCTCGTGCGCTCTCCTGTTCC
GACCCTGCCGCTTACCGGATACCTGTCCGCCTTTCTCCCTTCGGGAAGCGTGGCGCTTTCTCATAGCTCA
CGCTGTAGGTATCTCAGTTCGGTGTAGGTCGTTCGCTCCAAGCTGGGCTGTGTGCACGAACCCCCCGTTC
AGCCCGACCGCTGCGCCTTATCCGGTAACTATCGTCTTGAGTCCAACCCGGTAAGACACGACTTATCGCC
ACTGGCAGCAGCCACTGGTAACAGGATTAGCAGAGCGAGGTATGTAGGCGGTGCTACAGAGTTCTTGAAG
TGGTGGCCTAACTACGGCTACACTAGAAGAACAGTATTTGGTATCTGCGCTCTGCTGAAGCCAGTTACCT
TCGGAAAAAGAGTTGGTAGCTCTTGATCCGGCAAACAAACCACCGCTGGTAGCGGTGGTTTTTTTGTTTG
CAAGCAGCAGATTACGCGCAGAAAAAAAGGATCTCAAGAAGATCCTTTGATCTTTTCTACGGGGTCTGAC
GCTCAGTGGAACGAAAACTCACGTTAAGGGATTTTGGTCATGAGATTATCAAAAAGGATCTTCACCTAGA
TCCTTTTAAATTAAAAATGAAGTTTTAAATCAATCTAAAGTATATATGAGTAAACTTGGTCTGACAGTTA
CCAATGCTTAATCAGTGAGGCACCTATCTCAGCGATCTGTCTATTTCGTTCATCCATAGTTGCCTGACTC
CCCGTCGTGTAGATAACTACGATACGGGAGGGCTTACCATCTGGCCCCAGTGCTGCAATGATACCGCGAG
ACCCACGCTCACCGGCTCCAGATTTATCAGCAATAAACCAGCCAGCCGGAAGGGCCGAGCGCAGAAGTGG
TCCTGCAACTTTATCCGCCTCCATCCAGTCTATTAATTGTTGCCGGGAAGCTAGAGTAAGTAGTTCGCCA
GTTAATAGTTTGCGCAACGTTGTTGCCATTGCTACAGGCATCGTGGTGTCACGCTCGTCGTTTGGTATGG
CTTCATTCAGCTCCGGTTCCCAACGATCAAGGCGAGTTACATGATCCCCCATGTTGTGCAAAAAAGCGGT
TAGCTCCTTCGGTCCTCCGATCGTTGTCAGAAGTAAGTTGGCCGCAGTGTTATCACTCATGGTTATGGCA
GCACTGCATAATTCTCTTACTGTCATGCCATCCGTAAGATGCTTTTCTGTGACTGGTGAGTACTCAACCA
AGTCATTCTGAGAATAGTGTATGCGGCGACCGAGTTGCTCTTGCCCGGCGTCAATACGGGATAATACCGC
GCCACATAGCAGAACTTTAAAAGTGCTCATCATTGGAAAACGTTCTTCGGGGCGAAAACTCTCAAGGATC
TTACCGCTGTTGAGATCCAGTTCGATGTAACCCACTCGTGCACCCAACTGATCTTCAGCATCTTTTACTT
TCACCAGCGTTTCTGGGTGAGCAAAAACAGGAAGGCAAAATGCCGCAAAAAAGGGAATAAGGGCGACACG
GAAATGTTGAATACTCATACTCTTCCTTTTTCAATATTATTGAAGCATTTATCAGGGTTATTGTCTCATG
AGCGGATACATATTTGAATGTAT
